Addgene plasmid #161888: pDest-676 (attR4-attR3)
Purpose: (Empty Backbone) Multisite Gateway (attR4-attR3) vector for lentivirus production
Depositing lab: Dominic Esposito. Depositing organization: National Cancer Institute (NCI). Publication: Combinatorial assembly of clone libraries using site-specific recombination. Wall VE, Garvey LA, Mehalko JL, Procter LV, Esposito D. Methods Mol Biol. 2014;1116:193-208. doi: 10.1007/978-1-62703-764-8_14. PubMed 24395366.
Backbone
  Vector backbone: pFUGW
  Vector type: Lentiviral
  Selectable markers: Neomycin (select with G418)
Growth in bacteria
  Bacterial resistance: Chloramphenicol and Ampicillin, 25 & 100 μg/mL
  Growth temperature: 30°C
  Growth strain: DB3.1
  Copy number: High Copy
Gene/Insert
  Gene/Insert name: None
Terms and licenses: Academic/Nonprofit Terms; Industry Terms: Not Available to Industry
How to cite: pDest-676 (attR4-attR3) was a gift from Dominic Esposito (Addgene plasmid # 161888 ; http://n2t.net/addgene:161888 ; RRID:Addgene_161888)
