[The description below was written by a language model from this plasmid's Addgene catalogue record and pLannotate feature annotations shown in this document.]
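Description:
pDest-676 (attR4-attR3) is an empty lentiviral destination vector for Multisite Gateway cloning, built on the pFUGW backbone and intended for lentivirus production. It replicates in E. coli from a high-copy ColE1/pUC-type origin and carries an ampicillin resistance gene on the backbone. A second bacterial marker, chloramphenicol acetyltransferase, sits inside the Gateway cassette. That cassette also encodes the gyrase poison CcdB, so the unrecombined plasmid must be maintained in a ccdB-tolerant strain; the record lists DB3.1.

The viral portion follows a third-generation-style layout. A CMV enhancer/promoter is fused to a truncated HIV-1 5' LTR to drive genomic RNA synthesis in packaging cells. It is followed by the Ψ packaging signal with a gag fragment, the Rev response element for nuclear export, and the cPPT/CTS. Next comes the Gateway cassette, with ccdB, a ccdA fragment and CmR flanked by recombination sites. The automated annotation labels the upstream site attR1 overlapping attB4, which probably corresponds to the attR4 site named in the catalogue entry, while the downstream site is called attR3. LR recombination with compatible entry clones replaces this counter-selectable cassette with an assembled insert. No promoter lies immediately upstream of the cassette, so the promoter would presumably be supplied by one of the entry clones, although the record does not say so.

Downstream, an SV40 promoter drives neo for G418 selection of transduced mammalian cells. This is followed by a WPRE to enhance transcript expression, a nef fragment and a truncated 3' LTR. The associated publication concerns combinatorial assembly of clone libraries by site-specific recombination.
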