Features (pLannotate 1.2.2; 28 found; start..end, strand, type, name):
     31..83      -  misc_feature   bom (fragment): basis of mobility region from pBR322
    238..617     +  enhancer       CMV enhancer: human cytomegalovirus immediate early enhancer
    618..817     +  promoter       CMV promoter: human cytomegalovirus (CMV) immediate early promoter
    835..1015    +  LTR            5' LTR (truncated): truncated 5' long terminal repeat (LTR) from HIV-1
   1062..1187    +  misc_feature   HIV-1 Ψ: packaging signal of human immunodeficiency virus type 1
   1171..1509    +  CDS            HIV-1 gag (fragment): gag protein from human immunodeficiency virus 1; gag
   1684..1917    +  misc_feature   RRE: The Rev response element (RRE) of HIV-1 allows for Rev-dependent mRNA export from the nucleus to the cytoplasm.
   2294..2394    +  CDS            Rev (fragment): human immunodeficiency virus 1 (HIV-1) Rev protein; rev; enhances nuclear export of unspliced and incompletely spliced viral mRNAs
   2444..2561    +  misc_feature   cPPT/CTS: central polypurine tract and central termination sequence of HIV-1
   2629..2649    +  protein_bind   attB4: mutant version of attB; core recombination site for the Gateway® BP reaction BP Clonase™
   2633..2752    +  protein_bind   attR1: mutant version of attR; recombination site for the Gateway® LR reaction LR Clonase™
   2793..3098    -  CDS            ccdB: CcdB, a bacterial toxin that poisons DNA gyrase; ccdB; Plasmids containing the ccdB gene cannot be propagated in standard E. coli strains.
   3103..3261    -  CDS            ccdA (fragment): CCDA_ECO57 - Also known as H, letA. Experimental evidence at protein level: Swiss-Prot protein existence level 1. Antitoxin component of a type II toxin-antitoxin (TA) system which inhibits the post-segregational killing (PSK) of plasmid-free cells, also referred to as a plasmid addiction system. Binds to and blocks the activity of CcdB; will also remove bound CcdB protein from the CcdB-GyrA complex by forming a CcdA-CcdB complex, a process termed rejuvenation. Functions as a transcriptional corepressor for the ccdAB operon, repression also requires CcdB (By similarity). From Escherichia coli
   3418..4098    -  CDS            CmR: chloramphenicol acetyltransferase confers resistance to chloramphenicol
   4099..4128    -  promoter       cat promoter (fragment): promoter of the E. coli cat gene encoding chloramphenicol acetyltransferase
   4152..4182    -  promoter       lac UV5 promoter: E. coli lac promoter with an "up" mutation
   4207..4330    -  protein_bind   attR3: mutant version of attR; recombination site for the Gateway® LR reaction LR Clonase™
   4349..4665    +  promoter       SV40 promoter: SV40 enhancer and early promoter
   4732..5523    +  CDS            neo: KKA2_KLEPN - Also known as kan, nptII. Experimental evidence at protein level: Swiss-Prot protein existence level 1. Resistance to kanamycin, neomycin, paromomycin, ribostamycin, butirosin and gentamicin B. From Klebsiella pneumoniae.
   5536..5561    -  misc_feature   MCS (fragment): pBluescript multiple cloning site
   5606..5629    +  misc_feature   MCS (fragment): pBluescript multiple cloning site
   5629..6217    +  misc_feature   WPRE: woodchuck hepatitis virus posttranscriptional regulatory element
   6218..6237    +  misc_feature   MCS (fragment): pBluescript multiple cloning site
   6239..6739    +  CDS            nef (fragment): NEF_HV1LA - Experimental evidence at protein level: Swiss-Prot protein existence level 1. Extracellular Nef protein targets CD4(+) T-lymphocytes for apoptosis by interacting with CXCR4 surface receptors. From Human immunodeficiency virus type 1 group M subtype B (isolate Lai) (HIV-1).
   6746..6926    +  LTR            5' LTR (truncated): truncated 5' long terminal repeat (LTR) from HIV-1
   6988..7576    -  rep_origin     ori: high-copy-number ColE1/pMB1/pBR322/pUC origin of replication
   7747..8607    -  CDS            AmpR: β-lactamase; bla; confers resistance to ampicillin, carbenicillin, and related antibiotics
   8608..8712    -  promoter       AmpR promoter: bla
>Addgene plasmid #161888 | pDest-676 (attR4-attR3) | addgene full sequence | sequence record 327166 | Addgene NGS Result
GTCGACGGATCGGGAGATCTCCCGATCCCCTATGGTGCACTCTCAGTACAATCTGCTCTGATGCCGCATA
GTTAAGCCAGTATCTGCTCCCTGCTTGTGTGTTGGAGGTCGCTGAGTAGTGCGCGAGCAAAATTTAAGCT
ACAACAAGGCAAGGCTTGACCGACAATTGCATGAAGAATCTGCTTAGGGTTAGGCGTTTTGCGCTGCTTC
GCGATGTACGGGCCAGATATACGCGTTGACATTGATTATTGACTAGTTATTAATAGTAATCAATTACGGG
GTCATTAGTTCATAGCCCATATATGGAGTTCCGCGTTACATAACTTACGGTAAATGGCCCGCCTGGCTGA
CCGCCCAACGACCCCCGCCCATTGACGTCAATAATGACGTATGTTCCCATAGTAACGCCAATAGGGACTT
TCCATTGACGTCAATGGGTGGAGTATTTACGGTAAACTGCCCACTTGGCAGTACATCAAGTGTATCATAT
GCCAAGTACGCCCCCTATTGACGTCAATGACGGTAAATGGCCCGCCTGGCATTATGCCCAGTACATGACC
TTATGGGACTTTCCTACTTGGCAGTACATCTACGTATTAGTCATCGCTATTACCATGGTGATGCGGTTTT
GGCAGTACATCAATGGGCGTGGATAGCGGTTTGACTCACGGGGATTTCCAAGTCTCCACCCCATTGACGT
CAATGGGAGTTTGTTTTGGCACCAAAATCAACGGGACTTTCCAAAATGTCGTAACAACTCCGCCCCATTG
ACGCAAATGGGCGGTAGGCGTGTACGGTGGGAGGTCTATATAAGCAGCGCGTTTTGCCTGTACTGGGTCT
CTCTGGTTAGACCAGATCTGAGCCTGGGAGCTCTCTGGCTAACTAGGGAACCCACTGCTTAAGCCTCAAT
AAAGCTTGCCTTGAGTGCTTCAAGTAGTGTGTGCCCGTCTGTTGTGTGACTCTGGTAACTAGAGATCCCT
CAGACCCTTTTAGTCAGTGTGGAAAATCTCTAGCAGTGGCGCCCGAACAGGGACTTGAAAGCGAAAGGGA
AACCAGAGGAGCTCTCTCGACGCAGGACTCGGCTTGCTGAAGCGCGCACGGCAAGAGGCGAGGGGCGGCG
ACTGGTGAGTACGCCAAAAATTTTGACTAGCGGAGGCTAGAAGGAGAGAGATGGGTGCGAGAGCGTCAGT
ATTAAGCGGGGGAGAATTAGATCGCGATGGGAAAAAATTCGGTTAAGGCCAGGGGGAAAGAAAAAATATA
AATTAAAACATATAGTATGGGCAAGCAGGGAGCTAGAACGATTCGCAGTTAATCCTGGCCTGTTAGAAAC
ATCAGAAGGCTGTAGACAAATACTGGGACAGCTACAACCATCCCTTCAGACAGGATCAGAAGAACTTAGA
TCATTATATAATACAGTAGCAACCCTCTATTGTGTGCATCAAAGGATAGAGATAAAAGACACCAAGGAAG
CTTTAGACAAGATAGAGGAAGAGCAAAACAAAAGTAAGACCACCGCACAGCAAGCGGCCGGCCGCTGATC
TTCAGACCTGGAGGAGGAGATATGAGGGACAATTGGAGAAGTGAATTATATAAATATAAAGTAGTAAAAA
TTGAACCATTAGGAGTAGCACCCACCAAGGCAAAGAGAAGAGTGGTGCAGAGAGAAAAAAGAGCAGTGGG
AATAGGAGCTTTGTTCCTTGGGTTCTTGGGAGCAGCAGGAAGCACTATGGGCGCAGCGTCAATGACGCTG
ACGGTACAGGCCAGACAATTATTGTCTGGTATAGTGCAGCAGCAGAACAATTTGCTGAGGGCTATTGAGG
CGCAACAGCATCTGTTGCAACTCACAGTCTGGGGCATCAAGCAGCTCCAGGCAAGAATCCTGGCTGTGGA
AAGATACCTAAAGGATCAACAGCTCCTGGGGATTTGGGGTTGCTCTGGAAAACTCATTTGCACCACTGCT
GTGCCTTGGAATGCTAGTTGGAGTAATAAATCTCTGGAACAGATTTGGAATCACACGACCTGGATGGAGT
GGGACAGAGAAATTAACAATTACACAAGCTTAATACACTCCTTAATTGAAGAATCGCAAAACCAGCAAGA
AAAGAATGAACAAGAATTATTGGAATTAGATAAATGGGCAAGTTTGTGGAATTGGTTTAACATAACAAAT
TGGCTGTGGTATATAAAATTATTCATAATGATAGTAGGAGGCTTGGTAGGTTTAAGAATAGTTTTTGCTG
TACTTTCTATAGTGAATAGAGTTAGGCAGGGATATTCACCATTATCGTTTCAGACCCACCTCCCAACCCC
GAGGGGACCCGACAGGCCCGAAGGAATAGAAGAAGAAGGTGGAGAGAGAGACAGAGACAGATCCATTCGA
TTAGTGAACGGATCGGCACTGCGTGCGCCAATTCTGCAGACAAATGGCAGTATTCATCCACAATTTTAAA
AGAAAAGGGGGGATTGGGGGGTACAGTGCAGGGGAAAGAATAGTAGACATAATAGCAACAGACATACAAA
CTAAAGAATTACAAAAACAAATTACAAAAATTCAAAATTTTCGGGTTTATTACAGGGACAGCAGAGATCC
AGTTTGGTTAGTACCGGGCCCGCTCTAGATTGAATTATCAACTTTGTATAGAAAAGTTGAACGAGAAACG
TAAAATGATATAAATATCAATATATTAAATTAGATTTTGCATAAAAAACAGACTACATAATACTGTAAAA
CACAACATATCCAGTCACTATGGTCGACCTGCAGACTGGCTGTGTATAAGGGAGCCTGACATTTATATTC
CCCAGAACATCAGGTTAATGGCGTTTTTGATGTCATTTTCGCGGTGGCTGAGATCAGCCACTTCTTCCCC
GATAACGGAGACCGGCACACTGGCCATATCGGTGGTCATCATGCGCCAGCTTTCATCCCCGATATGCACC
ACCGGGTAAAGTTCACGGGGGACTTTATCTGACAGCAGACGTGCACTGGCCAGGGGGATCACCATCCGTC
GCCCGGGCGTGTCAATAATATCACTCTGTACATCCACAAACAGACGATAACGGCTCTCTCTTTTATAGGT
GTAAACCTTAAACTGCATTTCACCAGCCCCTGTTCTCGTCGGCAAAAGAGCCGTTCATTTCAATAAACCG
GGCGACCTCAGCCATCCCTTCCTGATTTTCCGCTTTCCAGCGTTCGGCACGCAGACGACGGGCTTCATTC
TGCATGGTTGTGCTTACCGAACCGGAGATATTGACATCATATATGCCTTGAGCAACTGATAGCTGTCGCT
GTCAACTGTCACTGTAATACGCTGCTTCATAGCATACCTCTTTTTGACATACTTCGGGTATACATATCAG
TATATATTCTTATACCGCAAAAATCAGCGCGCAAATACGCATACTGTTATCTGGCTTTTAGTAAGCCGGA
TCCTCTAGATTACGCCCCGCCTGCCACTCATCGCAGTACTGTTGTAATTCATTAAGCATTCTGCCGACAT
GGAAGCCATCACAAACGGCATGATGAACCTGAATCGCCAGCGGCATCAGCACCTTGTCGCCTTGCGTATA
ATATTTGCCCATGGTGAAAACGGGGGCGAAGAAGTTGTCCATATTGGCCACGTTTAAATCAAAACTGGTG
AAACTCACCCAGGGATTGGCTGAGACGAAAAACATATTCTCAATAAACCCTTTAGGGAAATAGGCCAGGT
TTTCACCGTAACACGCCACATCTTGCGAATATATGTGTAGAAACTGCCGGAAATCGTCGTGGTATTCACT
CCAGAGCGATGAAAACGTTTCAGTTTGCTCATGGAAAACGGTGTAACAAGGGTGAACACTATCCCATATC
ACCAGCTCACCGTCTTTCATTGCCATACGGAATTCCGGATGAGCATTCATCAGGCGGGCAAGAATGTGAA
TAAAGGCCGGATAAAACTTGTGCTTATTTTTCTTTACGGTCTTTAAAAAGGCCGTAATATCCAGCTGAAC
GGTCTGGTTATAGGTACATTGAGCAACTGACTGAAATGCCTCAAAATGTTCTTTACGATGCCATTGGGAT
ATATCAACGGTGGTATATCCAGTGATTTTTTTCTCCATTTTAGCTTCCTTAGCTCCTGAAAATCTCGACG
GATCCTAACTCAAAATCCACACATTATACGAGCCGGAAGCATAAAGTGTAAAGCCTGGGGTGCCTAATGC
GGCCGCCATAGTGACTGGATATGTTGTGTTTTACAGTATTATGTAGTCTGTTTTTTATGCAAAATCTAAT
TTAATATATTGATATTTATATCATTTTACGTTTCTCGTTCAACTTTATTATACATAGTTGATAATTCAAG
GGATCTAGGGTGTGGAAAGTCCCCAGGCTCCCCAGCAGGCAGAAGTATGCAAAGCATGCATCTCAATTAG
TCAGCAACCAGGTGTGGAAAGTCCCCAGGCTCCCCAGCAGGCAGAAGTATGCAAAGCATGCATCTCAATT
AGTCAGCAACCATAGTCCCGCCCCTAACTCCGCCCATCCCGCCCCTAACTCCGCCCAGTTCCGCCCATTC
TCCGCCCCATGGCTGACTAATTTTTTTTATTTATGCAGAGGCCGAGGCCGCCTCTGCCTCTGAGCTATTC
CAGAAGTAGTGAGGAGGCTTTTTTGGAGGCCTAGGCTTTTGCAAAAAGCTCCCGGGAGCTTGTATATCCA
TTTTCGGATCTGATCAAGAGACAGGATGAGGATCGTTTCGCATGATTGAACAAGATGGATTGCACGCAGG
TTCTCCGGCCGCTTGGGTGGAGAGGCTATTCGGCTATGACTGGGCACAACAGACAATCGGCTGCTCTGAT
GCCGCCGTGTTCCGGCTGTCAGCGCAGGGGCGCCCGGTTCTTTTTGTCAAGACCGACCTGTCCGGTGCCC
TGAATGAACTGCAGGACGAGGCAGCGCGGCTATCGTGGCTGGCCACGACGGGCGTTCCTTGCGCAGCTGT
GCTCGACGTTGTCACTGAAGCGGGAAGGGACTGGCTGCTATTGGGCGAAGTGCCGGGGCAGGATCTCCTG
TCATCTCACCTTGCTCCTGCCGAGAAAGTATCCATCATGGCTGATGCAATGCGGCGGCTGCATACGCTTG
ATCCGGCTACCTGCCCATTCGACCACCAAGCGAAACATCGCATCGAGCGAGCACGTACTCGGATGGAAGC
CGGTCTTGTCGATCAGGATGATCTGGACGAAGAGCATCAGGGGCTCGCGCCAGCCGAACTGTTCGCCAGG
CTCAAGGCGCGCATGCCCGACGGCGAGGATCTCGTCGTGACCCATGGCGATGCCTGCTTGCCGAATATCA
TGGTGGAAAATGGCCGCTTTTCTGGATTCATCGACTGTGGCCGGCTGGGTGTGGCGGACCGCTATCAGGA
CATAGCGTTGGCTACCCGTGATATTGCTGAAGAGCTTGGCGGCGAATGGGCTGACCGCTTCCTCGTGCTT
TACGGTATCGCCGCTCCCGATTCGCAGCGCATCGCCTTCTATCGCCTTCTTGACGAGTTCTTCTGAAGAT
CCAATCTCGAGGTCGACGGTATCGATAAGCTCGCTTCACGAGATCATGTTTAAGGGTTCCGGTTCCACTA
GGTACAATTCGATATCAAGCTTATCGATAATCAACCTCTGGATTACAAAATTTGTGAAAGATTGACTGGT
ATTCTTAACTATGTTGCTCCTTTTACGCTATGTGGATACGCTGCTTTAATGCCTTTGTATCATGCTATTG
CTTCCCGTATGGCTTTCATTTTCTCCTCCTTGTATAAATCCTGGTTGCTGTCTCTTTATGAGGAGTTGTG
GCCCGTTGTCAGGCAACGTGGCGTGGTGTGCACTGTGTTTGCTGACGCAACCCCCACTGGTTGGGGCATT
GCCACCACCTGTCAGCTCCTTTCCGGGACTTTCGCTTTCCCCCTCCCTATTGCCACGGCGGAACTCATCG
CCGCCTGCCTTGCCCGCTGCTGGACAGGGGCTCGGCTGTTGGGCACTGACAATTCCGTGGTGTTGTCGGG
GAAATCATCGTCCTTTCCTTGGCTGCTCGCCTGTGTTGCCACCTGGATTCTGCGCGGGACGTCCTTCTGC
TACGTCCCTTCGGCCCTCAATCCAGCGGACCTTCCTTCCCGCGGCCTGCTGCCGGCTCTGCGGCCTCTTC
CGCGTCTTCGCCTTCGCCCTCAGACGAGTCGGATCTCCCTTTGGGCCGCCTCCCCGCATCGATACCGTCG
ACCTCGATCGAGACCTAGAAAAACATGGAGCAATCACAAGTAGCAATACAGCAGCTACCAATGCTGATTG
TGCCTGGCTAGAAGCACAAGAGGAGGAGGAGGTGGGTTTTCCAGTCACACCTCAGGTACCTTTAAGACCA
ATGACTTACAAGGCAGCTGTAGATCTTAGCCACTTTTTAAAAGAAAAGGGGGGACTGGAAGGGCTAATTC
ACTCCCAACGAAGACAAGATATCCTTGATCTGTGGATCTACCACACACAAGGCTACTTCCCTGATTGGCA
GAACTACACACCAGGGCCAGGGATCAGATATCCACTGACCTTTGGATGGTGCTACAAGCTAGTACCAGTT
GAGCAAGAGAAGGTAGAAGAAGCCAATGAAGGAGAGAACACCCGCTTGTTACACCCTGTGAGCCTGCATG
GGATGGATGACCCGGAGAGAGAAGTATTAGAGTGGAGGTTTGACAGCCGCCTAGCATTTCATCACATGGC
CCGAGAGCTGCATCCGGACTGTACTGGGTCTCTCTGGTTAGACCAGATCTGAGCCTGGGAGCTCTCTGGC
TAACTAGGGAACCCACTGCTTAAGCCTCAATAAAGCTTGCCTTGAGTGCTTCAAGTAGTGTGTGCCCGTC
TGTTGTGTGACTCTGGTAACTAGAGATCCCTCAGACCCTTTTAGTCAGTGTGGAAAATCTCTAGCAGCAT
GTGAGCAAAAGGCCAGCAAAAGGCCAGGAACCGTAAAAAGGCCGCGTTGCTGGCGTTTTTCCATAGGCTC
CGCCCCCCTGACGAGCATCACAAAAATCGACGCTCAAGTCAGAGGTGGCGAAACCCGACAGGACTATAAA
GATACCAGGCGTTTCCCCCTGGAAGCTCCCTCGTGCGCTCTCCTGTTCCGACCCTGCCGCTTACCGGATA
CCTGTCCGCCTTTCTCCCTTCGGGAAGCGTGGCGCTTTCTCATAGCTCACGCTGTAGGTATCTCAGTTCG
GTGTAGGTCGTTCGCTCCAAGCTGGGCTGTGTGCACGAACCCCCCGTTCAGCCCGACCGCTGCGCCTTAT
CCGGTAACTATCGTCTTGAGTCCAACCCGGTAAGACACGACTTATCGCCACTGGCAGCAGCCACTGGTAA
CAGGATTAGCAGAGCGAGGTATGTAGGCGGTGCTACAGAGTTCTTGAAGTGGTGGCCTAACTACGGCTAC
ACTAGAAGAACAGTATTTGGTATCTGCGCTCTGCTGAAGCCAGTTACCTTCGGAAAAAGAGTTGGTAGCT
CTTGATCCGGCAAACAAACCACCGCTGGTAGCGGTGGTTTTTTTGTTTGCAAGCAGCAGATTACGCGCAG
AAAAAAAGGATCTCAAGAAGATCCTTTGATCTTTTCTACGGGGTCTGACGCTCAGTGGAACGAAAACTCA
CGTTAAGGGATTTTGGTCATGAGATTATCAAAAAGGATCTTCACCTAGATCCTTTTAAATTAAAAATGAA
GTTTTAAATCAATCTAAAGTATATATGAGTAAACTTGGTCTGACAGTTACCAATGCTTAATCAGTGAGGC
ACCTATCTCAGCGATCTGTCTATTTCGTTCATCCATAGTTGCCTGACTCCCCGTCGTGTAGATAACTACG
ATACGGGAGGGCTTACCATCTGGCCCCAGTGCTGCAATGATACCGCGAGACCCACGCTCACCGGCTCCAG
ATTTATCAGCAATAAACCAGCCAGCCGGAAGGGCCGAGCGCAGAAGTGGTCCTGCAACTTTATCCGCCTC
CATCCAGTCTATTAATTGTTGCCGGGAAGCTAGAGTAAGTAGTTCGCCAGTTAATAGTTTGCGCAACGTT
GTTGCCATTGCTACAGGCATCGTGGTGTCACGCTCGTCGTTTGGTATGGCTTCATTCAGCTCCGGTTCCC
AACGATCAAGGCGAGTTACATGATCCCCCATGTTGTGCAAAAAAGCGGTTAGCTCCTTCGGTCCTCCGAT
CGTTGTCAGAAGTAAGTTGGCCGCAGTGTTATCACTCATGGTTATGGCAGCACTGCATAATTCTCTTACT
GTCATGCCATCCGTAAGATGCTTTTCTGTGACTGGTGAGTACTCAACCAAGTCATTCTGAGAATAGTGTA
TGCGGCGACCGAGTTGCTCTTGCCCGGCGTCAATACGGGATAATACCGCGCCACATAGCAGAACTTTAAA
AGTGCTCATCATTGGAAAACGTTCTTCGGGGCGAAAACTCTCAAGGATCTTACCGCTGTTGAGATCCAGT
TCGATGTAACCCACTCGTGCACCCAACTGATCTTCAGCATCTTTTACTTTCACCAGCGTTTCTGGGTGAG
CAAAAACAGGAAGGCAAAATGCCGCAAAAAAGGGAATAAGGGCGACACGGAAATGTTGAATACTCATACT
CTTCCTTTTTCAATATTATTGAAGCATTTATCAGGGTTATTGTCTCATGAGCGGATACATATTTGAATGT
ATTTAGAAAAATAAACAAATAGGGGTTCCGCGCACATTTCCCCGAAAAGTGCCACCTGAC
